>Addgene plasmid #209294 | 19ag-SOD2-3xHA-TALE(RNR2-Left)-MutH | addgene full sequence | sequence record 414914 | Addgene NGS Result
ATATGCCAAGTACGCCCCCTATTGACGTCAATGACGGTAAATGGCCCGCCTGGCATTATGCCCAGTACAT
GACCTTATGGGACTTTCCTACTTGGCAGTACATCTACGTATTAGTCATCGCTATTACCATGGTGATGCGG
TTTTGGCAGTACATCAATGGGCGTGGATAGCGGTTTGACTCACGGGGATTTCCAAGTCTCCACCCCATTG
ACGTCAATGGGAGTTTGTTTTGGCACCAAAATCAACGGGACTTTCCAAAATGTCGTAACAACTCCGCCCC
ATTGACGCAAATGGGCGGTAGGCGTGTACGGTGGGAGGTCTATATAAGCAGAGCTGGTTTAGTGAACCGT
CAGATCCGCTAGAGATCCGCGGCCGCTAATACGACTCACTATAGGGAGACCCAAGCTGGCTAGCACCGCC
GCCACCATGGCCCTGTCCCGTGCGGTTTGTGGCACCTCCCGTCAACTGGCTCCGGTTCTGGGTTATCTGG
GTTCCCGTCAAAAACACTCCCTGCCGGACTACCCGTATGATGTTCCGGATTACGCTGGCTACCCATACGA
CGTCCCAGACTACGCTGGCTACCCATACGACGTCCCAGACTACGCTATGGACATCGCGGACCTCAGGACG
CTGGGCTACAGCCAGCAACAGCAAGAGAAGATCAAGCCCAAAGTAAGGAGCACCGTGGCCCAGCACCACG
AGGCCCTGGTGGGTCACGGCTTCACCCACGCGCATATCGTTGCTCTGAGCCAACATCCCGCAGCTCTGGG
TACCGTTGCGGTGAAGTATCAGGACATGATCGCGGCACTGCCTGAAGCTACACACGAAGCCATAGTGGGC
GTTGGCAAGCAGTGGAGCGGTGCCAGAGCGCTTGAGGCACTGTTGACGGTGGCTGGCGAGCTGAGGGGAC
CGCCACTGCAACTGGACACCGGCCAACTGCTGAAGATCGCCAAGAGGGGAGGCGTGACGGCGGTGGAGGC
CGTGCATGCCTGGAGGAACGCACTGACCGGCGCGCCCCTGAACCTGACACCAGAGCAAGTAGTGGCTATT
GCAAGTCACGACGGTGGCAAACAAGCGCTGGAGACCGTGCAGAGGCTCCTTCCGGTGCTCTGCCAAGCAC
ACGGTCTCACTCCGGAACAGGTGGTCGCAATCGCGAGCAACATCGGCGGCAAGCAAGCCCTTGAGACAGT
CCAAAGACTTTTGCCTGTCCTTTGTCAGGCGCATGGCCTTACGCCTGAGCAAGTCGTTGCGATCGCCTCC
AACATCGGCGGAAAACAGGCTTTGGAAACCGTGCAGCGGTTGCTGCCCGTTTTGTGCCAAGCCCACGGAT
TGACCCCCGAACAGGTTGTAGCCATAGCTTCTCACGACGGAGGTAAGCAGGCACTGGAAACCGTGCAGCG
CCTGCTCCCAGTACTGTGTCAGGCTCATGGGCTGACACCAGAGCAAGTAGTGGCTATTGCAAGTAACATC
GGTGGCAAACAAGCGCTGGAGACCGTGCAGAGGCTCCTTCCGGTGCTCTGCCAAGCACACGGTCTCACTC
CGGAACAGGTGGTCGCAATCGCGAGCAACATCGGCGGCAAGCAAGCCCTTGAGACAGTCCAAAGACTTTT
GCCTGTCCTTTGTCAGGCGCATGGCCTTACGCCTGAGCAAGTCGTTGCGATCGCCTCCAACGGCGGCGGA
AAACAGGCTTTGGAAACCGTGCAGCGGTTGCTGCCCGTTTTGTGCCAAGCCCACGGATTGACCCCCGAAC
AGGTTGTAGCCATAGCTTCTAACATCGGAGGTAAGCAGGCACTGGAAACCGTGCAGCGCCTGCTCCCAGT
ACTGTGTCAGGCTCATGGGCTCACTCCGGAACAGGTGGTCGCAATCGCGAGCAACAACGGCGGCAAGCAA
GCCCTTGAGACAGTCCAAAGACTTTTGCCTGTCCTTTGTCAGGCGCATGGCCTTACGCCTGAGCAAGTCG
TTGCGATCGCCTCCAACAACGGCGGAAAACAGGCTTTGGAAACCGTGCAGCGGTTGCTGCCCGTTTTGTG
CCAAGCCCACGGATTGACCCCCGAACAGGTTGTAGCCATAGCTTCTAACAACGGAGGTAAGCAGGCACTG
GAAACCGTGCAGCGCCTGCTCCCAGTACTGTGTCAGGCTCATGGGCTGACACCAGAGCAAGTAGTGGCTA
TTGCAAGTAACGGCGGTGGCAAACAAGCGCTGGAGACCGTGCAGAGGCTCCTTCCGGTGCTCTGCCAAGC
ACACGGTCTCACTCCGGAACAGGTGGTCGCAATCGCGAGCAACGGCGGCGGCAAGCAAGCCCTTGAGACA
GTCCAAAGACTTTTGCCTGTCCTTTGTCAGGCGCATGGCCTTACGCCTGAGCAAGTCGTTGCGATCGCCT
CCAACGGCGGCGGAAAACAGGCTTTGGAAACCGTGCAGCGGTTGCTGCCCGTTTTGTGCCAAGCCCACGG
ATTGACCCCCGAACAGGTTGTAGCCATAGCTTCTAACATCGGAGGTAAGCAGGCACTGGAAACCGTGCAG
CGCCTGCTCCCAGTACTGTGTCAGGCTCATGGGCTGACACCAGAGCAAGTAGTGGCTATTGCAAGTCACG
ACGGTGGCAAACAAGCGCTGGAGACCGTGCAGAGGCTCCTTCCGGTGCTCTGCCAAGCACACGGTCTGAC
ACCAGAGCAAGTAGTGGCTATTGCAAGTAACAACGGTGGCAAACAAGCGCTGGAGACCGTGCAGAGGCTC
CTTCCGGTGCTCTGCCAAGCACACGGTCTCACTCCGGAACAGGTGGTCGCAATCGCGAGCAACATCGGCG
GCAAGCAAGCCCTTGAGAGCATCGTGGCCCAGCTGAGCAGACCCGACCCTGCCCTCGCCGCTCTGACCAA
CGACCACCTGGTGGCCCTGGCTTGCCTCGGGGGCAGGCCAGCTCTTGACGCCGTGAAGAAGGGCCTTGGT
GGATCCATGTCACAACCAAGACCGTTGTTGTCCCCCCCAGAAACAGAGGAACAGCTCCTCGCACAGGCAC
AACAGCTCAGTGGTTACACTCTTGGAGAATTGGCGGCATTGGTTGGACTCGTTACCCCCGAAAACCTTAA
ACGCGACAAAGGTTGGATCGGCGTTCTTCTTGAAATTTGGTTGGGCGCAAGCGCAGGTTCAAAACCCGAA
CAAGACTTTGCGGCGTTGGGCGTTGAGCTGAAGACCATTCCTGTAGATAGCTTGGGTCGACCATTGGAGA
CCACGTTCGTTTGCGTCGCTCCTCTGACTGGAAACTCAGGAGTCACATGGGAAACATCCCACGTAAGGCA
TAAGCTCAAACGAGTGCTTTGGATCCCGGTGGAAGGTGAGAGAAGCATCCCCCTTGCTCAAAGGCGAGTG
GGATCACCCCTTCTGTGGTCCCCAAACGAGGAAGAGGATCGCCAACTGAGGGAGGACTGGGAAGAATTGA
TGGACATGATCGTCCTCGGGCAAGTCGAGAGAATTACCGCGAGACACGGTGAGTACTTGCAGATTCGCCC
TAAGGCTGCAAATGCTAAGGCTTTGACTGAGGCTATTGGAGCCAGAGGCGAGCGCATTCTGACTCTGCCT
AGGGGATTTTACCTGAAGAAGAACTTCACTTCCGCACTTCTTGCGAGGCACTTTTTGATACAGTAGTGAT
AAACCACGATCGTTATGCTGATCATACCCTAATGATCCCAGCAAGATAATGTCCTGTCTTCTAAGATGTG
CATCAAGCCTGGTACATACTGAAAACCCTATAAGGTCCTGGATAATTTTTGTTTGATTATTCATTGAAGA
AACATTTATTTTCCAATTGTGTGAAGTTTTTGACTGTTAATAAAAGAATCTGTCAACCATCAAAACCGGT
GTTTAAACGAAGACAATAGCAGGCATGCTGGGGATGCGGTGGGCTCTATGGCTTCTGAGGCGGAAAGAAC
CAGCTGGGGCTCGATACCGTCGACCTCTAGCTAGAGCTTGGCGTAATCATGGTCATAGCTGTTTCCTGTG
TGAAATTGTTATCCGCTCACAATTCCACACAACATACGAGCCGGAAGCATAAAGTGTAAAGCCTAGGGTG
CCTAATGAGTGAGCTAACTCACATTAATTGCGTTGCGCTCACTGCCCGCTTTCCAGTCGGGAAACCTGTC
GTGCCAGCTGCATTAATGAATCGGCCAACGCGCGGGGAGAGGCGGTTTGCGTATTGGGCGCTCTTCCGCT
TCCTCGCTCACTGACTCGCTGCGCTCGGTCGTTCGGCTGCGGCGAGCGGTATCAGCTCACTCAAAGGCGG
TAATACGGTTATCCACAGAATCAGGGGATAACGCAGGAAAGAACATGTGAGCAAAAGGCCAGCAAAAGGC
CAGGAACCGTAAAAAGGCCGCGTTGCTGGCGTTTTTCCATAGGCTCCGCCCCCCTGACGAGCATCACAAA
AATCGACGCTCAAGTCAGAGGTGGCGAAACCCGACAGGACTATAAAGATACCAGGCGTTTCCCCCTGGAA
GCTCCCTCGTGCGCTCTCCTGTTCCGACCCTGCCGCTTACCGGATACCTGTCCGCCTTTCTCCCTTCGGG
AAGCGTGGCGCTTTCTCATAGCTCACGCTGTAGGTATCTCAGTTCGGTGTAGGTCGTTCGCTCCAAGCTG
GGCTGTGTGCACGAACCCCCCGTTCAGCCCGACCGCTGCGCCTTATCCGGTAACTATCGTCTTGAGTCCA
ACCCGGTAAGACACGACTTATCGCCACTGGCAGCAGCCACTGGTAACAGGATTAGCAGAGCGAGGTATGT
AGGCGGTGCTACAGAGTTCTTGAAGTGGTGGCCTAACTACGGCTACACTAGAAGAACAGTATTTGGTATC
TGCGCTCTGCTGAAGCCAGTTACCTTCGGAAAAAGAGTTGGTAGCTCTTGATCCGGCAAACAAACCACCG
CTGGTAGCGGTGGTTTTTTTGTTTGCAAGCAGCAGATTACGCGCAGAAAAAAAGGATCTCAAGAAGATCC
TTTGATCTTTTCTACGGGGTCTGACGCTCAGTGGAACGAAAACTCACGTTAAGGGATTTTGGTCATGAGA
TTATCAAAAAGGATCTTCACCTAGATCCTTTTAAATTAAAAATGAAGTTTTAAATCAATCTAAAGTATAT
ATGAGTAAACTTGGTCTGACAGTTACCAATGCTTAATCAGTGAGGCACCTATCTCAGCGATCTGTCTATT
TCGTTCATCCATAGTTGCCTGACTCCCCGTCGTGTAGATAACTACGATACGGGAGGGCTTACCATCTGGC
CCCAGTGCTGCAATGATACCGCGAGACCCACGCTCACCGGCTCCAGATTTATCAGCAATAAACCAGCCAG
CCGGAAGGGCCGAGCGCAGAAGTGGTCCTGCAACTTTATCCGCCTCCATCCAGTCTATTAATTGTTGCCG
GGAAGCTAGAGTAAGTAGTTCGCCAGTTAATAGTTTGCGCAACGTTGTTGCCATTGCTACAGGCATCGTG
GTGTCACGCTCGTCGTTTGGTATGGCTTCATTCAGCTCCGGTTCCCAACGATCAAGGCGAGTTACATGAT
CCCCCATGTTGTGCAAAAAAGCGGTTAGCTCCTTCGGTCCTCCGATCGTTGTCAGAAGTAAGTTGGCCGC
AGTGTTATCACTCATGGTTATGGCAGCACTGCATAATTCTCTTACTGTCATGCCATCCGTAAGATGCTTT
TCTGTGACTGGTGAGTACTCAACCAAGTCATTCTGAGAATAGTGTATGCGGCGACCGAGTTGCTCTTGCC
CGGCGTCAATACGGGATAATACCGCGCCACATAGCAGAACTTTAAAAGTGCTCATCATTGGAAAACGTTC
TTCGGGGCGAAAACTCTCAAGGATCTTACCGCTGTTGAGATCCAGTTCGATGTAACCCACTCGTGCACCC
AACTGATCTTCAGCATCTTTTACTTTCACCAGCGTTTCTGGGTGAGCAAAAACAGGAAGGCAAAATGCCG
CAAAAAAGGGAATAAGGGCGACACGGAAATGTTGAATACTCATACTCTTCCTTTTTCAATATTATTGAAG
CATTTATCAGGGTTATTGTCTCATGAGCGGATACATATTTGAATGTATTTAGAAAAATAAACAAATAGGG
GTTCCGCGCACATTTCCCCGAAAAGTGCCACCTGACGTCGACGGATCGGGAGATCGATCTCCCGATCCCC
TAGGGTCGACTCTCAGTACAATCTGCTCTGATGCCGCATAGTTAAGCCAGTATCTGCTCCCTGCTTGTGT
GTTGGAGGTCGCTGAGTAGTGCGCGAGCAAAATTTAAGCTACAACAAGGCAAGGCTTGACCGACAATTGC
ATGAAGAATCTGCTTAGGGTTAGGCGTTTTGCGCTGCTTCGCGATGTACGGGCCAGATATACGCGTTGAC
ATTGATTATTGACTAGTTATTAATAGTAATCAATTACGGGGTCATTAGTTCATAGCCCATATATGGAGTT
CCGCGTTACATAACTTACGGTAAATGGCCCGCCTGGCTGACCGCCCAACGACCCCCGCCCATTGACGTCA
ATAATGACGTATGTTCCCATAGTAACGCCAATAGGGACTTTCCATTGACGTCAATGGGTGGAGTATTTAC
GGTAAACTGCCCACTTGGCAGTACATCAAGTGTATC
Features (pLannotate 1.2.2; 18 found; start..end, strand, type, name):
    132..335     +  promoter       CMV promoter: human cytomegalovirus (CMV) immediate early promoter
    377..395     +  promoter       T7 promoter: promoter for bacteriophage T7 RNA polymerase
    433..531     +  CDS            SOD2 (fragment): SODM_HUMAN - Experimental evidence at protein level: Swiss-Prot protein existence level 1. Destroys superoxide anion radicals which are normally produced within the cells and which are toxic to biological systems. From Homo sapiens (Human).
    619..1125    +  CDS            avrBs3 (fragment): AVRB3_XANEU - Experimental evidence at protein level: Swiss-Prot protein existence level 1. Avirulence protein. Acts as a transcription factor in C.annuum plants. In susceptible plants lacking the Bs3 resistance gene induces expression of a number of genes, including genes homologous to a family of auxin-induced genes, alpha-expansin genes, pectate lyase, anthocyanidin glucoside rhamnosyl transferase and at least one transcription factor, UPA20. Their expression leads to plant hypertrophy in mesophyll cells, probably mainly mediated by UPA20 (PubMed:17962565). In resistant plants induces the h
   2818..2937    +  CDS            avrBs3 (fragment): AVRB3_XANEU - Experimental evidence at protein level: Swiss-Prot protein existence level 1. Avirulence protein. Acts as a transcription factor in C.annuum plants. In susceptible plants lacking the Bs3 resistance gene induces expression of a number of genes, including genes homologous to a family of auxin-induced genes, alpha-expansin genes, pectate lyase, anthocyanidin glucoside rhamnosyl transferase and at least one transcription factor, UPA20. Their expression leads to plant hypertrophy in mesophyll cells, probably mainly mediated by UPA20 (PubMed:17962565). In resistant plants induces the h
   2947..3633    +  CDS            mutH: MUTH_ECOLI - Also known as mutR, prv. Experimental evidence at protein level: Swiss-Prot protein existence level 1. Sequence-specific endonuclease that cleaves unmethylated GATC sequences. It is involved in DNA mismatch repair. From Escherichia coli (strain K12).
   3859..3901    +  polyA_signal   bGH poly(A) signal (fragment): bovine growth hormone polyadenylation signal
   3905..3926    +  promoter       SV40 promoter (fragment): SV40 enhancer and early promoter
   3931..3947    +  misc_feature   MCS (fragment): pBluescript multiple cloning site
   3996..4012    -  protein_bind   lac operator: The lac repressor binds to the lac operator to inhibit transcription in E. coli. This inhibition can be relieved by adding lactose or isopropyl-β-D-thiogalactopyranoside (IPTG). lac repressor encoded by lacI
   4020..4050    -  promoter       lac promoter: promoter for the E. coli lac operon
   4065..4086    -  protein_bind   CAP binding site: CAP binding activates transcription in the presence of cAMP. E. coli catabolite activator protein
   4099..4191    -  CDS            lacI (fragment): lac repressor; lacI; The lac repressor binds to the lac operator to inhibit transcription in E. coli. This inhibition can be relieved by adding lactose or isopropyl-β-D-thiogalactopyranoside (IPTG).
   4374..4962    -  rep_origin     ori: high-copy-number ColE1/pMB1/pBR322/pUC origin of replication
   5133..5993    -  CDS            AmpR: β-lactamase; bla; confers resistance to ampicillin, carbenicillin, and related antibiotics
   5994..6098    -  promoter       AmpR promoter: bla
   6169..6213    -  misc_feature   bom (fragment): basis of mobility region from pBR322
   6368..131     +  enhancer       CMV enhancer (across the origin): human cytomegalovirus immediate early enhancer
