[The description below was written by a language model from this plasmid's Addgene catalogue record and pLannotate feature annotations shown in this document.]
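Description:
19ag-SOD2-3xHA-TALE(RNR2-Left)-MutH is a mammalian expression plasmid on a pCMV backbone that encodes one component of a mitochondrial base editor (mitoBE) system directed at the human mitochondrial RNR2 gene. It is maintained in E. coli through a high-copy ColE1/pUC-type origin and selected with ampicillin via the AmpR β-lactamase cassette. Remnants of lac regulatory elements, a lacI fragment, a pBR322 bom fragment and a short SV40 promoter fragment are annotated in the backbone. No mammalian selection marker is annotated.

The single expression unit is driven by the CMV enhancer and immediate-early promoter, with a T7 promoter just upstream of the coding region, and ends at a bovine growth hormone polyadenylation signal, of which only a fragment was detected. The open reading frame begins with a short N-terminal fragment of human SOD2, a mitochondrial matrix enzyme, which here presumably serves as the mitochondrial targeting sequence that imports the fusion into the organelle. According to the construct name this is followed by a 3xHA epitope tag for detection, although the tag was not picked up in the feature table. Next come AvrBs3-derived TALE N- and C-terminal segments. They flank a long unannotated stretch that most likely holds the custom repeat array specifying the "Left" binding site in RNR2. The C-terminus is E. coli MutH, a mismatch-repair endonuclease that cuts at unmethylated GATC sites. In this fusion it would supply a DNA-cleaving activity tethered to the TALE, consistent with the strand-selective editing described for mitoBEs. The record does not state any MutH mutations, and no deaminase is annotated, so a partner construct is probably needed for editing.
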