Addgene plasmid #209294: 19ag-SOD2-3xHA-TALE(RNR2-Left)-MutH
Purpose: mitoBE expression vector, target mtRNR2 gene.
Depositing lab: Wensheng Wei. Depositing organization: Peking University. Publication: Strand-selective base editing of human mitochondrial DNA using mitoBEs. Yi Z, Zhang X, Tang W, Yu Y, Wei X, Zhang X, Wei W. Nat Biotechnol. 2023 May 22. doi: 10.1038/s41587-023-01791-y. PubMed 37217751.
Backbone
  Vector backbone: pCMV
  Vector type: Mammalian Expression
Growth in bacteria
  Bacterial resistance: Ampicillin, 100 μg/mL
  Growth temperature: 37°C
  Growth strain: DH5alpha
  Copy number: High Copy
Gene/Insert
  Gene/Insert name: SOD2-3xHA-TALE(RNR2-Left)-MutH
  Species: H. sapiens (human)
Terms and licenses: Academic/Nonprofit Terms; Industry Terms: Not Available to Industry
How to cite: 19ag-SOD2-3xHA-TALE(RNR2-Left)-MutH was a gift from Wensheng Wei (Addgene plasmid # 209294 ; http://n2t.net/addgene:209294 ; RRID:Addgene_209294)
